Addgene plasmid #73224: pMD19T-slr0230-PL22-sgRNANT1-KmR
Purpose: Contains sgRNA which targets GFPmut3b. Under an aTc inducible promoter. Suicide vector inserts into slr0230 site of Synechocystis. Carries kanamycin resistance. Propogates in E. coli
Depositing lab: Paul Hudson. Depositing organization: Kungliga Tekniska hogskolan, KTH. Publication: Multiple Gene Repression in Cyanobacteria Using CRISPRi. Yao L, Cengic I, Anfelt J, Hudson EP. ACS Synth Biol. 2015 Dec 28. 10.1021/acssynbio.5b00264 PubMed 26689101.
Backbone
  Vector backbone: pMD19T simple
  Backbone manufacturer: Takara
  Total vector size (bp): 6094
  Modifications to backbone: Has 2 slr2030 homology regions flanking insert
  Vector type: Bacterial Expression
Growth in bacteria
  Bacterial resistance: Kanamycin, 50 μg/mL
  Growth temperature: 37°C
  Growth strain: DH5alpha
  Copy number: High Copy
Gene/Insert
  Gene/Insert name: PL22-sgRNA NT1
  gRNA/shRNA sequence: ACCATCTAATTCAACAAGAATT
  Promoter: PL22
  Cloning method: Restriction Enzyme; 5′ cloning site E.coRI (not destroyed); 3′ cloning site SpeI (destroyed during cloning)
  Sequencing primers: 5′ GCAACGGGGTAGGGTCTATC
Terms and licenses: Academic/Nonprofit Terms; Industry Terms: Not Available to Industry
How to cite: pMD19T-slr0230-PL22-sgRNANT1-KmR was a gift from Paul Hudson (Addgene plasmid # 73224 ; http://n2t.net/addgene:73224 ; RRID:Addgene_73224)
