[The description below was written by a language model from this plasmid's Addgene catalogue record and pLannotate feature annotations shown in this document.]
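Description:
pMD19T-slr0230-PL22-sgRNANT1-KmR is a 6,094 bp integration (suicide) vector for CRISPR interference in the cyanobacterium Synechocystis, built on the Takara pMD19T simple cloning backbone. It replicates at high copy in E. coli from the ColE1/pUC-type origin but is not maintained as a plasmid in Synechocystis. Two homology arms flanking the payload instead direct double-crossover insertion into a chromosomal site. The plasmid name and purpose field give that site as slr0230, whereas the backbone-modification field says slr2030, a discrepancy the record does not resolve. The arms are not annotated in the feature table, but they presumably correspond to the large unannotated stretches on either side of the cassette. The listed selection is kanamycin, conferred by the aph(3')-Ia gene inside the integrating cassette. The backbone also retains an annotated ampicillin resistance gene with its promoter, along with remnants of the lacZα/lac promoter region.

The payload sits between BioBrick prefix and suffix sequences. The PL22 promoter carries a tet operator, which makes it repressible by TetR and inducible with anhydrotetracycline. It drives a single guide RNA made up of a short spacer fused to the Streptococcus pyogenes Cas9 gRNA scaffold, followed by the rrnB T1 and T7Te terminators. The spacer, called NT1, targets GFPmut3b. The software annotates it as a small reverse-strand GFP fragment, and its labelling of part of the promoter as an H1-2O2 fragment most likely reflects the shared tetO sequence. The plasmid encodes no Cas9 or dCas9 and no TetR, so these must be supplied by the recipient strain. The associated work used such constructs for inducible gene repression in cyanobacteria, and here the GFP-targeting guide provides a reporter-based readout of knockdown.
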