Features (pLannotate 1.2.2; 19 found; start..end, strand, type, name):
    137..236     +  misc_feature   bom (fragment): basis of mobility region from pBR322
    242..399     -  CDS            lacZα (fragment): LacZα fragment of β-galactosidase; lacZ fragment
   1476..1497    +  misc_feature   BioBrick prefix: BioBrick prefix for parts that do not start with "ATG"
   1498..1516    +  protein_bind   tet operator: tetO; bacterial operator O2 for the tetR and tetA genes tetracycline repressor TetR
   1522..1541    +  promoter       H1-2O2 promoter (fragment): doxycycline-inducible variant of the human H1 RNA promoter (Henriksen et al., 2007)
   1553..1575    -  CDS            superfolder GFP (fragment): GFP variant that folds robustly even when fused to poorly folded proteins (Pédelacq et al., 2006)
   1575..1650    +  misc_RNA       gRNA scaffold: guide RNA scaffold for the Streptococcus pyogenes CRISPR/Cas9 system
   1674..1745    +  terminator     rrnB T1 terminator: transcription terminator T1 from the E. coli rrnB gene
   1761..1788    +  terminator     T7Te terminator: phage T7 early transcription terminator
   1839..2654    -  CDS            KanR: aminoglycoside phosphotransferase; aph(3')-Ia; confers resistance to kanamycin in bacteria or G418 (Geneticin®) in eukaryotes
   2769..2789    +  misc_feature   BioBrick suffix: universal suffix for all parts
   3897..3913    -  protein_bind   lac operator: The lac repressor binds to the lac operator to inhibit transcription in E. coli. This inhibition can be relieved by adding lactose or isopropyl-β-D-thiogalactopyranoside (IPTG). lac repressor encoded by lacI
   3921..3951    -  promoter       lac promoter: promoter for the E. coli lac operon
   3966..3987    -  protein_bind   CAP binding site: CAP binding activates transcription in the presence of cAMP. E. coli catabolite activator protein
   4000..4092    -  CDS            lacI (fragment): lac repressor; lacI; The lac repressor binds to the lac operator to inhibit transcription in E. coli. This inhibition can be relieved by adding lactose or isopropyl-β-D-thiogalactopyranoside (IPTG).
   4275..4863    -  rep_origin     ori: high-copy-number ColE1/pMB1/pBR322/pUC origin of replication
   5034..5894    -  CDS            AmpR: β-lactamase; bla; confers resistance to ampicillin, carbenicillin, and related antibiotics
   5895..5986    -  promoter       AmpR promoter: bla
   6094..35      +  CDS            rop (fragment) (across the origin): Rop protein, which maintains plasmids at low copy number; rop
>Addgene plasmid #73224 | pMD19T-slr0230-PL22-sgRNANT1-KmR | depositor full sequence | sequence record 135053 | pMD19T-slr0230-PL22-sgRNANT1-KmR sequence 6094 bps
TCGCGCGTTTCGGTGATGACGGTGAAAACCTCTGACACATGCAGCTCCCGGAGACGGTCACAGCTTGTCT
GTAAGCGGATGCCGGGAGCAGACAAGCCCGTCAGGGCGCGTCAGCGGGTGTTGGCGGGTGTCGGGGCTGG
CTTAACTATGCGGCATCAGAGCAGATTGTACTGAGAGTGCACCATATGCGGTGTGAAATACCGCACAGAT
GCGTAAGGAGAAAATACCGCATCAGGCGCCATTCGCCATTCAGGCTGCGCAACTGTTGGGAAGGGCGATC
GGTGCGGGCCTCTTCGCTATTACGCCAGCTGGCGAAAGGGGGATGTGCTGCAAGGCGATTAAGTTGGGTA
ACGCCAGGGTTTTCCCAGTCACGACGTTGTAAAACGACGGCCAGTGAATTAGAACTCGGTACGCGCGGAT
CTTCCAGAGATTTGCCACCTGACGTCTAAGAAACCATAACCGTTGTCCCTTTTGTTTCATCGACCAACAA
CCGCCGGGGAAACGGGAGAGTTTGTATTACAAAGATGATGACTATCGCCTGAGTTTTCTCTACGGCAGTT
ATCTCACTTTGACTAATTTGAGTGCCAAGGAATGGCAACGCATAGAACAGTTAAGGCTTTCTCCCCTCTA
CGTTTCCATCCATGCCACGGAAGCATCGGTGCGGGAAAGATTGTTAAAAAATCATCGGGCCGGTCAGATT
CTTGACCAGTTGGCTTGGTTCCAAGCTAGAAGATTACAGATCCACGCCCAGGTGGTGGTTTGTCCTGGTG
TTAATGATGGTAAGCACTTAGAGCAAACTTTGAGGGACTTAGCCCAGTTTCACCAAGGGGAAACCCCAGC
GGTGATTTCAGTGGCGGTGGTGCCGGTGGGTCTAACCCGTTTTCGTCCCCAGGAAGATGAGTTAAGCCCC
GTTGGTCAAGCTAAAGCCACGGAGGTAATTGCCCAGGTTCAAGCTTTGCAAAAGGAATTTGCCCAGCAAC
TAGGTGGTAACTTTGTTTGGTTGGCCGATGAATGGTTTCTCATTGCCCGTCAACCTTTGCCACCGGAAAG
CCATTACGAAGACTATCCCCAAATTGGCAACGGGGTAGGGTCTATCCGTCAATTCATTAAGGAGTTTCAA
CAACAAGCTGCGGAATTTCTCCCCCCGGCGATCGCCGAAGCCAAGACGTTGACCTGGGTAGTGGGCAATG
CTGTAGAACAAGCGTTTGAGCTACTGGTGGAACAGTTAAATCAGGTAAAGGGTTTAACAGTTAATTTAGC
GCCCTTAAACAGTGACTATTGGGGTCAGGAAATTACGGTGACGGGACTATTGACGGGGCAGGATTTAATC
GCTAAATTGGCAGGCAGAGATTTAGGGGATGGTATTCTATTGCCTGCTCTGATGTTGAAACATGATGATA
CTCGCTTCTTGGATGACCTCCGGGTGGCCGATGTGGCTCAAAAGTTGGGCACAACCATTTACCCTGTGGC
TGATGGAATTCGCGGCCGCTTCTAGAGTCCCTATCAGTGATAGAGATTGACATCCCTATCAGTGATAGAG
ATACTGGGAGCTACCATCTAATTCAACAAGAATTGTTTTAGAGCTAGAAATAGCAAGTTAAAATAAGGCT
AGTCCGTTATCAACTTGAAAAAGTGGCACCGAGTCGGTGCTTTTTTTTACTAGAGCCAGGCATCAAATAA
AACGAAAGGCTCAGTCGAAAGACTGGGCCTTTCGTTTTATCTGTTGTTTGTCGGTGAACGCTCTCTACTA
GAGTCACACTGGCTCACCTTCGGGTGGGCCTTTCTGCGTTTATATACTAGAGGCTCTGCCAGTGTTACAA
CCAATTAACCAATTCTGATTAGAAAAACTCATCGAGCATCAAATGAAACTGCAATTTATTCATATCAGGA
TTATCAATACCATATTTTTGAAAAAGCCGTTTCTGTAATGAAGGAGAAAACTCACCGAGGCAGTTCCATA
GGATGGCAAGATCCTGGTATCGGTCTGCGATTCCGACTCGTCCAACATCAATACAACCTATTAATTTCCC
CTCGTCAAAAATAAGGTTATCAAGTGAGAAATCACCATGAGTGACGACTGAATCCGGTGAGAATGGCAAA
AGCTTATGCATTTCTTTCCAGACTTGTTCAACAGGCCAGCCATTACGCTCGTCATCAAAATCACTCGCAT
CAACCAAACCGTTATTCATTCGTGATTGCGCCTGAGCGAGACGAAATACGCGATCGCTGTTAAAAGGACA
ATTACAAACAGGAATCGAATGCAACCGGCGCAGGAACACTGCCAGCGCATCAACAATATTTTCACCTGAA
TCAGGATATTCTTCTAATACCTGGAATGCTGTTTTCCCGGGGATCGCAGTGGTGAGTAACCATGCATCAT
CAGGAGTACGGATAAAATGCTTGATGGTCGGAAGAGGCATAAATTCCGTCAGCCAGTTTAGTCTGACCAT
CTCATCTGTAACATCATTGGCAACGCTACCTTTGCCATGTTTCAGAAACAACTCTGGCGCATCGGGCTTC
CCATACAATCGATAGATTGTCGCACCTGATTGCCCGACATTATCGCGAGCCCATTTATACCCATATAAAT
CAGCATCCATGTTGGAATTTAATCGCGGCCTGGAGCAAGACGTTTCCCGTTGAATATGGCTCATAACACC
CCTTGTATTACTGTTTATGTAAGCAGACAGTTTTATTGTTCATGATGATATATTTTTATCTTGTGCAATG
TAACATCAGAGATTTTGAGACACAACGTGGCTTTGTTGTACTAGTAGCGGCCGCTGCAGCGGAGTTTACA
TAATCTGAATCAGTTTCTGGAATTGACCCCTCTGATGGCCACCAGGGTCACCGATGCCGATGGCAGTGCT
TTAGTTCTAATGAGAGAGGGGGAAATATCTATCTTTGAACAAATCCATGGCCACAAAAATAGTCTTAAGG
GCACCATTAAAGGCGCTTTGCAGAAGGCCCGCCAGGTTAACCTCACATTGGATTCTTCCACTGTCCTGAG
TTATTTTGACCGTCAATTGCGCCAAGAATTACCGGCGATCGCCTGTTATAACACCCCCATTTTGAGTCAC
CAAGAGGAAGTGGGCCGCTTATATATCTTTAGTCAAGATCGTAACTATAGCTGGACTCCCACCCGTCGTA
AGTTACTACAGCTAATTTCTGATCAAACCGCTGTGGCGATCGCCAATAGTGATTTAAACCAAAAGTTGAG
ATCCAGAGAAAGTCAGGATCGGGAATTGGAAATTGCTTCAGAAATTCAAAATCAACTATTGCCCCGTTGT
TGTCCCCAAATTAATGGTTTGGACATTGCTGCCCAGTGTAAAACCGCCAGTCGGGTAGGTGGGGATTACT
ACGATTTCATTCCTGCCAACTATGACCAACTGCGCCAGGGGGATTGGTTATGTCGTAACACAAGCCATTT
GGGGGTGCCCTGGAGTATTGTCATCGGCGATGTCATGGGTAAAGGAGTACCGGCGGGTCTAATTATGACC
ATGACTAGGGGGATGCTGCGGGCAGAAGTGCTGAACCGCCATAGTCCAGCCCAAATTCTTAACCACCTCA
ACCGGGTAATGTATGCCGACCTGGAAAATTCCCATCGCTTTGTCACCTTGTTTTATTCTGAATATAACCC
CGAAACGAGCATACTTTCCTATAGCAACGCCGCCCATAACCCTCCCCTATTGTGGCGGGCCGGCAGTGAC
AGCCCCCAATGTTTAATTCCCCTGGATACGGAAGGAGCTTTAATCGGCTTGGAGTCGGATTCCAATTACC
GGGATGCCCAGATTCAGCTTGTTCCCCCAGTCGGGAAACCTGTCGTGCCAGAAATCGTCGAACGGCAGGC
GTGCAAACTTGGCGTAATCATGGTCATAGCTGTTTCCTGTGTGAAATTGTTATCCGCTCACAATTCCACA
CAACATACGAGCCGGAAGCATAAAGTGTAAAGCCTGGGGTGCCTAATGAGTGAGCTAACTCACATTAATT
GCGTTGCGCTCACTGCCCGCTTTCCAGTCGGGAAACCTGTCGTGCCAGCTGCATTAATGAATCGGCCAAC
GCGCGGGGAGAGGCGGTTTGCGTATTGGGCGCTCTTCCGCTTCCTCGCTCACTGACTCGCTGCGCTCGGT
CGTTCGGCTGCGGCGAGCGGTATCAGCTCACTCAAAGGCGGTAATACGGTTATCCACAGAATCAGGGGAT
AACGCAGGAAAGAACATGTGAGCAAAAGGCCAGCAAAAGGCCAGGAACCGTAAAAAGGCCGCGTTGCTGG
CGTTTTTCCATAGGCTCCGCCCCCCTGACGAGCATCACAAAAATCGACGCTCAAGTCAGAGGTGGCGAAA
CCCGACAGGACTATAAAGATACCAGGCGTTTCCCCCTGGAAGCTCCCTCGTGCGCTCTCCTGTTCCGACC
CTGCCGCTTACCGGATACCTGTCCGCCTTTCTCCCTTCGGGAAGCGTGGCGCTTTCTCATAGCTCACGCT
GTAGGTATCTCAGTTCGGTGTAGGTCGTTCGCTCCAAGCTGGGCTGTGTGCACGAACCCCCCGTTCAGCC
CGACCGCTGCGCCTTATCCGGTAACTATCGTCTTGAGTCCAACCCGGTAAGACACGACTTATCGCCACTG
GCAGCAGCCACTGGTAACAGGATTAGCAGAGCGAGGTATGTAGGCGGTGCTACAGAGTTCTTGAAGTGGT
GGCCTAACTACGGCTACACTAGAAGAACAGTATTTGGTATCTGCGCTCTGCTGAAGCCAGTTACCTTCGG
AAAAAGAGTTGGTAGCTCTTGATCCGGCAAACAAACCACCGCTGGTAGCGGTGGTTTTTTTGTTTGCAAG
CAGCAGATTACGCGCAGAAAAAAAGGATCTCAAGAAGATCCTTTGATCTTTTCTACGGGGTCTGACGCTC
AGTGGAACGAAAACTCACGTTAAGGGATTTTGGTCATGAGATTATCAAAAAGGATCTTCACCTAGATCCT
TTTAAATTAAAAATGAAGTTTTAAATCAATCTAAAGTATATATGAGTAAACTTGGTCTGACAGTTACCAA
TGCTTAATCAGTGAGGCACCTATCTCAGCGATCTGTCTATTTCGTTCATCCATAGTTGCCTGACTCCCCG
TCGTGTAGATAACTACGATACGGGAGGGCTTACCATCTGGCCCCAGTGCTGCAATGATACCGCGAGACCC
ACGCTCACCGGCTCCAGATTTATCAGCAATAAACCAGCCAGCCGGAAGGGCCGAGCGCAGAAGTGGTCCT
GCAACTTTATCCGCCTCCATCCAGTCTATTAATTGTTGCCGGGAAGCTAGAGTAAGTAGTTCGCCAGTTA
ATAGTTTGCGCAACGTTGTTGCCATTGCTACAGGCATCGTGGTGTCACGCTCGTCGTTTGGTATGGCTTC
ATTCAGCTCCGGTTCCCAACGATCAAGGCGAGTTACATGATCCCCCATGTTGTGCAAAAAAGCGGTTAGC
TCCTTCGGTCCTCCGATCGTTGTCAGAAGTAAGTTGGCCGCAGTGTTATCACTCATGGTTATGGCAGCAC
TGCATAATTCTCTTACTGTCATGCCATCCGTAAGATGCTTTTCTGTGACTGGTGAGTACTCAACCAAGTC
ATTCTGAGAATAGTGTATGCGGCGACCGAGTTGCTCTTGCCCGGCGTCAATACGGGATAATACCGCGCCA
CATAGCAGAACTTTAAAAGTGCTCATCATTGGAAAACGTTCTTCGGGGCGAAAACTCTCAAGGATCTTAC
CGCTGTTGAGATCCAGTTCGATGTAACCCACTCGTGCACCCAACTGATCTTCAGCATCTTTTACTTTCAC
CAGCGTTTCTGGGTGAGCAAAAACAGGAAGGCAAAATGCCGCAAAAAAGGGAATAAGGGCGACACGGAAA
TGTTGAATACTCATACTCTTCCTTTTTCAATATTATTGAAGCATTTATCAGGGTTATTGTCTCATGAGCG
GATACATATTTGAATGTATTTAGAAAAATAAACAAATGGGGGTTCCGCGCACATTTCCCCGAAAAGTGCC
ACCTGACGTCTAAGAAACCATTATTATCATGACATTAACCTATAAAAATAGGCGTATCACGAGGCCCTTT
CGTC
