>Addgene plasmid #73224 | pMD19T-slr0230-PL22-sgRNANT1-KmR | addgene partial sequence | sequence record 138133 | StrepPyoCas9-5UTR-F 5'-CGGTGCCACTTTTTCAAGTTG-3'
TTCTAGCTCTAAAACAATTCTTGTTGAATTAGATGGTAGCTCCCAGTATCTCTATCACTGATAGGGATGT
CAATCTCTATCACTGATAGGGACTCTAGAAGCGGCCGCGAATTC
