>Addgene plasmid #73224 | pMD19T-slr0230-PL22-sgRNANT1-KmR | addgene partial sequence | sequence record 142017 | pBbA5c-3 5'-CGTTTTATTTGATGCCTGG-3'
CTTTTTCAAGTTGATAACGGACTAGCCTTATTTTAACTTGCTATTTCTAGCTCTAAAACAATTCTTGTTG
AATTAGATGGTAGCTCCCAGTATCTCTATCACTGATAGGGATGTCAATCTCTATCACTGATAGGGACTCT
AGAAGCGGCCGCGAATTCCATCAGCCACAGGGTAAATGGTTGTGCCCAACTTTTGAGCCACATCGGCCAC
CCGGAGGTCATCCAAGAAGCGAGTATCATCATGTTTCAACATCAGAGCAGGCAATAGAATACCATCCCCT
AAATCTCTGCCTGCCAATTTAGCGATTAAATCCTGCCCCGTCAATAGTCCCGTCACCGTAATTTCCTGAC
CCCAATAGTCACTGTTTAAGGGCGCTAAATTAACTGTTAAACCCTTTACCTGATTTAACTGTTCCACCAG
TAGCTCAAACGCTTGTTCTACAGCATTGCCCACTACCCAGGTCAACGTCTTGGCTTCGGCGATCGCCGGG
GGGAGAAATTCCGCAGCTTGTTGTTGAAACTCCTTAATGAATTGACGGATAGACCCTACCCCGTTGCCAA
TTTGGGGATAGTCTTCGTAATGGCTTTCCGGTGGCAAAGGTTGACGGGCAATGAGAAACCATTCATCGGC
CAACCAAACAAAGTTACCACCTAGTTGCTGGGCAAATTCCTTTTGCAAAGCTTGAACCTGGGCAATTACC
TCCGTGGCTTTAGCTTGACCAACGGGGCTTAACTCATCTTCCTGGGGACGAAAACGGGTTAGACCCACCG
GCACCACCGCCACTGAAATCACCGCTGGGGTTTCCCCTTGGTGAAACTGGGCTAAGTCCCTCAAAGTTTG
CTCTAAGTG
