>Addgene plasmid #73224 | pMD19T-slr0230-PL22-sgRNANT1-KmR | addgene partial sequence | sequence record 142019 | pBRforEco 5'-AATAGGCGTATCACGAGGC-3'
GGTGAAAACCTCTGACACATGCAGCTCCCGGAGACGGTCACAGCTTGTCTGTAAGCGGATGCCGGGAGCA
GACAAGCCCGTCAGGGCGCGTCAGCGGGTGTTGGCGGGTGTCGGGGCTGGCTTAACTATGCGGCATCAGA
GCAGATTGTACTGAGAGTGCACCATATGCGGTGTGAAATACCGCACAGATGCGTAAGGAGAAAATACCGC
ATCAGGCGCCATTCGCCATTCAGGCTGCGCAACTGTTGGGAAGGGCGATCGGTGCGGGCCTCTTCGCTAT
TACGCCAGCTGGCGAAAGGGGGATGTGCTGCAAGGCGATTAAGTTGGGTAACGCCAGGGTTTTCCCAGTC
ACGACGTTGTAAAACGACGGCCAGTGAATTAGAACTCGGTACGCGCGGATCTTCCAGAGATTGCCACCTG
ACGTCTAAGAAACCATAACCGTTGTCCCTTTTGTTTCATCGACCAACAACCGCCGGGGAAACGGGAGAGT
TTGTATTACAAAGATGATGACTATCGCCTGAGTTTTCTCTACGGCAGTTATCTCACTTTGACTAATTTGA
GTGCCAAGGAATGGCAACGCATAGAACAGTTAAGGCTTTCTCCCCTCTACGTTTCCATCCATGCCACGGA
AGCATCGGTGCGGGAAAGATTGTTAAAAAATCATCGGGCCGGTCAGATTCTTGACCAGTTGGCTTGGTTC
CAAGCTAGAAGATTACAGATCCACGCCCAGGTGGTGGTTTGTCCTGGTGTTAATGATGGTAAGCACTTAG
AGCAAACTTTGAGGGACTTAGCCCAGTTTCACCAAGGGGAAACCCCAGCGGTGATTTCAGTGGCGGTGGT
GCCGGTGGGTCTAACCCGTTTTCGTCCCCAGGAAGATGAGTTAAGCCCCGTTGGTCAAGCTAAAGCCACG
GAGGTAATTGCCCAGGTTCAAGCTTTGCAAAAGGAATTTGCCCAGCAACTAGGTGGTAACTTTGTTTGGT
TGGCCGATGAATGGTTTCTCATTGCCCGTCA
