>Addgene plasmid #73224 | pMD19T-slr0230-PL22-sgRNANT1-KmR | addgene partial sequence | sequence record 142197 | M13-Rev 5'-CAGGAAACAGCTATGACC-3'
TCTGGCACGACAGGTTTCCCGACTGGGGGAACAAGCTGAATCTGGGCATCCCGGTAATTGGAATCCGACT
CCAAGCCGATTAAAGCTCCTTCCGTATCCAGGGGAATTAAACATTGGGGGCTGTCACTGCCGGCCCGCCA
CAATAGGGGAGGGTTATGGGCGGCGTTGCTATAGGAAAGTATGCTCGTTTCGGGGTTATATTCAGAATAA
AACAAGGTGACAAAGCGATGGGAATTTTCCAGGTCGGCATACATTACCCGGTTGAGGTGGTTAAGAATTT
GGGCTGGACTATGGCGGTTCAGCACTTCTGCCCGCAGCATCCCCCTAGTCATGGTCATAATTAGACCCGC
CGGTACTCCTTTACCCATGACATCGCCGATGACAATACTCCAGGGCACCCCCAAATGGCTTGTGTTACGA
CATAACCAATCCCCCTGGCGCAGTTGGTCATAGTTGGCAGGAATGAAATCGTAGTAATCCCCACCTACCC
GACTGGCGGTTTTACACTGGGCAGCAATGTCCAAACCATTAATTTGGGGACAACAACGGGGCAATAGTTG
ATTTTGAATTTCTGAAGCAATTTCCAATTCCCGATCCTGACTTTCTCTGGATCTCAACTTTTGGTTTAAA
TCACTATTGGCGATCGCCACAGCGGTTTGATCAGAAATTAGCTGTAGTAACTTACGACGGGTGGGAGTCC
AGCTATAGTTACGATCTTGACTAAAGATATATAAGCGGCCCACTTCCTCTTGGTGACTCAAAATGGGGGT
GTTATAACAGGCGATCGCCGGTAATTCTTGGCGCAATTGACGGTCAAAATAACTCAGGACAGTGGAAGAA
TCCAATGTGAGGTTAACCTGGCGGGCCTTCTGCAAAGCGCCTTTAATGGTGCCCTTAAGACTATTTTTGT
GGCCATGGATTTGTTCAAAGATAGATATTTCCCCCTCTCTCATTA
